Addgene plasmid #25300: UBQLN1
Purpose: Bacterial expression for structure determination; may not be full ORF
Depositing lab: Cheryl Arrowsmith. Depositing organization: University of Toronto.
Backbone
  Vector backbone: pET28a-LIC
  Backbone manufacturer: SGC
  Backbone size w/o insert (bp): 7328
  Vector type: Bacterial Expression
Growth in bacteria
  Bacterial resistance: Kanamycin, 50 μg/mL
  Growth temperature: 37°C
  Growth strain: DH5alpha
  Copy number: Low Copy
Gene/Insert
  Gene/Insert name: ubh29.034.112 (alt names: PDB: 2KLC; ubiquilin 1, ubiquitin-like domain; UBQLN1)
  Species: H. sapiens (human)
  Insert size (bp): 237
  Entrez Gene: UBQLN1 (a.k.a. DA41, DSK2, PLIC-1, UBQN, XDRP1)
  Tag / fusion protein: His (N terminal on insert)
  Cloning method: Restriction Enzyme
  Sequencing primers: 5′ T7; 3′ T7-term
Terms and licenses: Academic/Nonprofit Terms; Industry Terms: Not Available to Industry
Depositor comments: PDB: 2KLC. http://www.thesgc.org/structures/2KLC/
How to cite: UBQLN1 was a gift from Cheryl Arrowsmith (Addgene plasmid # 25300 ; http://n2t.net/addgene:25300 ; RRID:Addgene_25300)
