[The description below was written by a language model from this plasmid's Addgene catalogue record.]
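Description:
UBQLN1 is a bacterial expression plasmid built on the pET28a-LIC backbone, a ligation-independent-cloning derivative of pET28a from a structural genomics consortium. The backbone is listed at 7328 bp without insert. It is maintained as a low-copy plasmid in E. coli cloning strains such as DH5alpha and is selected with kanamycin. No feature table accompanies the record, so individual elements are not itemised. The promoter is not stated explicitly, but the listed sequencing primers (T7 forward and T7-terminator reverse) fit the usual pET arrangement. In that arrangement the insert sits between a T7 promoter and a T7 terminator and is transcribed by T7 RNA polymerase in a suitable expression host.

The payload is a 237 bp fragment of human UBQLN1 (ubiquilin 1, also known as PLIC-1 or DSK2), covering the ubiquitin-like domain rather than the whole protein. The insert name suggests a construct spanning roughly residues 34 to 112, and the record itself warns that it may not be the full open reading frame. An N-terminal His tag is fused to the insert, which allows purification of the recombinant domain by immobilised metal affinity chromatography.

The stated purpose is bacterial production of protein for structure determination, and the depositor links the construct to a deposited structure of the ubiquilin 1 ubiquitin-like domain. It therefore suits work that needs an isolated, purified UBL domain, such as structural or biophysical studies. It is not suited to experiments needing full-length ubiquilin 1. Distribution is limited to academic and nonprofit users.
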