>Addgene plasmid #25300 | UBQLN1 | depositor partial sequence | sequence record 11774 | Author sequence
CCCAAAATCATGAAAGTCACCGTGAAGACCCCGAAGGAAAAGGAGGAATTCGCCGTGCCCGAGAATAGCT
CCGTCCAGCAGTTTAAGGAAGAAATCTCTAAACGTTTTAAATCACATACTGACCAACTTGTGTTGATATT
TGCTGGAAAAATTTTGAAAGATCAAGATACCTTGAGTCAGCATGGAATTCATGATGGACTTACTGTTCAC
CTTGTCATTAAAACACAAAACAGGCCT
