>Addgene plasmid #25300 | UBQLN1 | addgene partial sequence | sequence record 31383 | 25300 with T7
AATTCCCTCTGAATATTTTGTTTACTTTAAGAAGGAGATATACCATGGGCAGCAGCCATCATCATCATCA
TCACAGCAGCGGCCTGGTTCCGCGTGGTAGTCCCAAAATCATGAAAGTCACCGTGAAGACCCCGAAGGAA
AAGGAGGAATTCGCCGTGCCCGAGAATAGCTCCGTCCAGCAGTTTAAGGAAGAAATCTCTAAACGTTTTA
AATCACATACTGACCAACTTGTGTTGATATTTGCTGGAAAAATTTTGAAAGATCAAGATACCTTGAGTCA
GCATGGAATTCATGATGGACTTACTGTTCACCTTGTCATTAAAACACAAAACAGGCCTTGATGACGAAGC
TTGCGGCCGCACTCGAGCACCACCACCACCACCACTGAGATCCGGCTGCTAACAAAGCCCGAAAGGAAGC
TGAGTTGGCTGCTGCCACCGCTGAGCAATAACTAGCATAACCCCTTGGGGCCTCTAAACGGGTCTTGAGG
GGTTTTTTGCTGAAAGGAGGAACTATATCCGGATTGGCGAATGGG
[124 nt withheld, positions 536-659]
C
[91 nt withheld, positions 661-751]
A
[49 nt withheld, positions 753-801]
CCTTTGACGTTGGAGTCCACGTTCTTT
[37 nt withheld, positions 829-865]
ACCCTATCTCGGTCTATTCTTTTGATTTATAAGGGATTTTGCCGATTTCGGCCTATTGGTTAAAAAATGA
CTGA
